Addgene plasmid #130243: pRDAX-EMMI-012 Esp3I//(U)-BsaI-SacB-BsaI-(V)//Esp3I
Purpose: EMMA Kit # 1000000119 extension
Depositing lab: Gary Lewin. Depositing organization: Max-Delbrueck-Centrum fuer Molekulare Medizin (MDC).
Backbone
  Vector backbone: custom built
  Vector type: Synthetic Biology
Growth in bacteria
  Bacterial resistance: Kanamycin, 50 μg/mL
  Growth temperature: 37°C
  Growth strain: DH5alpha
  Copy number: High Copy
Gene/Insert
  Gene/Insert name: SacB
  Species: bacterial
  Cloning method: Restriction Enzyme; 5′ cloning site unknown (unknown if destroyed); 3′ cloning site unknown (unknown if destroyed)
Terms and licenses: Academic/Nonprofit Terms; Industry Terms: Not Available to Industry
How to cite: pRDAX-EMMI-012 Esp3I//(U)-BsaI-SacB-BsaI-(V)//Esp3I was a gift from Gary Lewin (Addgene plasmid # 130243 ; http://n2t.net/addgene:130243 ; RRID:Addgene_130243)
