[The description below was written by a language model from this plasmid's Addgene catalogue record and pLannotate feature annotations shown in this document.]
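Description:
pRDAX-EMMI-012 Esp3I//(U)-BsaI-SacB-BsaI-(V)//Esp3I is a small (about 4.6 kb), custom-built synthetic biology plasmid deposited as an extension to the EMMA modular assembly kit. It is propagated in E. coli from a high-copy ColE1/pUC-type origin and selected with kanamycin through an aph(3')-Ia gene driven by a cat promoter. The backbone is insulated by transcription terminators: tonB upstream of the kanamycin cassette, T7Te downstream of it, and T3Te beyond the origin.

The payload is a counter-selectable stuffer. It consists of the Bacillus subtilis sacB gene, encoding levansucrase, under its native sacR promoter and control region, followed by a chloramphenicol acetyltransferase (cat) gene preceded by a short cat promoter fragment. Neither the restriction sites nor the overhangs are annotated in the feature tables. The plasmid name, however, indicates that this cassette is flanked by BsaI sites sitting within positions designated U and V, and that the whole unit is in turn bracketed by Esp3I sites. This layout is characteristic of a Golden Gate-style entry vector. A part would be cloned in with BsaI, displacing sacB so that sucrose kills clones that retain the stuffer. Loss of chloramphenicol resistance would give a second indication of replacement. The resulting part could then be released with Esp3I carrying the U and V fusion overhangs for assembly. This workflow is inferred from the name and standard practice, as the record states only the kit-extension purpose.

The depositor and sequencing-derived records differ by three nucleotides, and the latter annotates KanR as a slightly shorter fragment. Otherwise the two feature tables agree.
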