Features (pLannotate 1.2.2; 10 found; start..end, strand, type, name):
     86..531     +  promoter       sacB promoter: sacR; sacB promoter and control region
    532..1953    +  CDS            SacB: secreted levansucrase that renders bacterial growth sensitive to sucrose; Bacillus subtilis sacB; negative selection marker
   2031..2050    +  promoter       cat promoter (fragment): promoter of the E. coli cat gene encoding chloramphenicol acetyltransferase
   2051..2707    +  CDS            cat: CAT_ECOLX - Experimental evidence at protein level: Swiss-Prot protein existence level 1. This enzyme is an effector of chloramphenicol resistance in bacteria. From Escherichia coli. This protein is used as a marker in many commonly used cloning vectors, such as pACYC184.
   2954..2985    +  terminator     tonB terminator: bidirectional E. coli tonB-P14 transcription terminator
   2986..3088    +  promoter       cat promoter: promoter of the E. coli cat gene encoding chloramphenicol acetyltransferase
   3089..3904    +  CDS            KanR: aminoglycoside phosphotransferase; aph(3')-Ia; confers resistance to kanamycin in bacteria or G418 (Geneticin®) in eukaryotes
   3928..3955    +  terminator     T7Te terminator: phage T7 early transcription terminator
   3967..4554    -  rep_origin     ori: high-copy-number ColE1/pMB1/pBR322/pUC origin of replication
   4576..4605    -  terminator     T3Te terminator: phage T3 early transcription terminator
>Addgene plasmid #130243 | pRDAX-EMMI-012 Esp3I//(U)-BsaI-SacB-BsaI-(V)//Esp3I | depositor full sequence | sequence record 249621 | Full Sequence
GTTACGCTGGAGTCTGAGGCTCGTCCTGAATGCGTCTCTTGGAAGAGACCTCGCAGCGGACACTTCGCGA
TCCTTTTTAACCCATCACATATACCTGCCGTTCACTATTATTTAGTGAAATGAGATATTATGATATTTTC
TGAATTGTGATTAAAAAGGCAACTTTATGCCCATGCAACAGAAACTATAAAAAATACAGAGAATGAAAAG
AAACAGATAGATTTTTTAGTTCTTTAGGCCCGTAGTCTGCAAATCCTTTTATGATTTTCTATCAAACAAA
AGAGGAAAATAGACCAGTTGCAATCCAAACGAGAGTCTAATAGAATGAGGTCGAAAAGTAAATCGCGCGG
GTTTGTTACTGATAAAGCAGGCAAGACCTAAAATGTGTAAAGGGCAAAGTGTATACTTTGGCGTCACCCC
TTACATATTTTAGGTCTTTTTTTATTGTGCGTAACTAACTTGCCATCTTCAAACAGGAGGGCTGGAAGAA
GCAGACCGCTAACACAGTACATAAAAAAGGAGACATGAACGATGAACATCAAAAAGTTTGCAAAACAAGC
AACAGTATTAACCTTTACTACCGCACTGCTGGCAGGAGGCGCAACTCAAGCGTTTGCGAAAGAAACGAAC
CAAAAGCCATATAAGGAAACATACGGCATTTCCCATATTACACGCCATGATATGCTGCAAATCCCTGAAC
AGCAAAAAAATGAAAAATATCAAGTTCCTGAATTCGATTCGTCCACAATTAAAAATATCTCTTCTGCAAA
AGGCCTGGACGTTTGGGACAGCTGGCCATTACAAAACGCTGACGGCACTGTCGCAAACTATCACGGCTAC
CACATCGTCTTTGCATTAGCCGGAGATCCTAAAAATGCGGATGACACATCGATTTACATGTTCTATCAAA
AAGTCGGCGAAACTTCTATTGACAGCTGGAAAAACGCTGGCCGCGTCTTTAAAGACAGCGACAAATTCGA
TGCAAATGATTCTATCCTAAAAGACCAAACACAAGAATGGTCAGGTTCAGCCACATTTACATCTGACGGA
AAAATCCGTTTATTCTACACTGATTTCTCCGGTAAACATTACGGCAAACAAACACTGACAACTGCACAAG
TTAACGTATCAGCATCAGACAGCTCTTTGAACATCAACGGTGTAGAGGATTATAAATCAATCTTTGACGG
TGACGGAAAAACGTATCAAAATGTACAGCAGTTCATCGATGAAGGCAACTACAGCTCAGGCGACAACCAT
ACGCTGAGAGATCCTCACTACGTAGAAGATAAAGGCCACAAATACTTAGTATTTGAAGCAAACACTGGAA
CTGAAGATGGCTACCAAGGCGAAGAATCTTTATTTAACAAAGCATACTATGGCAAAAGCACATCATTCTT
CCGTCAAGAAAGTCAAAAACTTCTGCAAAGCGATAAAAAACGCACGGCTGAGTTAGCAAACGGCGCTCTC
GGTATGATTGAGCTAAACGATGATTACACACTGAAAAAAGTGATGAAACCGCTGATTGCATCTAACACAG
TAACAGATGAAATTGAACGCGCGAACGTCTTTAAAATGAACGGCAAATGGTACCTGTTCACTGACTCCCG
CGGATCAAAAATGACGATTGACGGCATTACGTCTAACGATATTTACATGCTTGGTTATGTTTCTAATTCT
TTAACTGGCCCATACAAGCCGCTGAACAAAACTGGCCTTGTGTTAAAAATGGATCTTGATCCTAACGATG
TAACCTTTACTTACTCACACTTCGCTGTACCTCAAGCGAAAGGAAACAATGTCGTGATTACAAGCTATAT
GACAAACAGAGGATTCTACGCAGACAAACAATCAACGTTTGCGCCAAGCTTCCTGCTGAACATCAAAGGC
AAGAAAACATCTGTTGTCAAAGACAGCATCCTTGAACAAGGACAATTAACAGTTAACAAATAAAAACGCA
AAAGAAAATGCCGATATCCTATTGGCATTTTCTTTTATTTCTTATCAACATAAAGGTGAATCCCATAGGG
CAGGAGCTAAGGAAGCTAAAATGGAGAAAAAAATCACTGGATATACCACCGTTGATATATCCCAATGGCA
TCGTAAAGAACATTTTGAGGCATTTCAGTCAGTTGCTCAATGTACCTATAACCAGACCGTTCAGCTGGAT
ATTACGGCCTTTTTAAAGACCGTAAAGAAAAATAAGCACAAGTTTTATCCGGCCTTTATTCACATTCTTG
CCCGCCTGATGAATGCTCATCCGGAATTCCGTATGGCAATGAAAGACGGTGAGCTGGTGATATGGGATAG
TGTTCACCCTTGTTACACCGTTTTCCATGAGCAAACTGAAACGTTTTCATCGCTCTGGAGTGAATACCAC
GACGATTTCCGGCAGTTTCTACACATATATTCGCAAGATGTGGCGTGTTACGGTGAAAACCTGGCCTATT
TCCCTAAAGGGTTTATTGAGAATATGTTTTTCGTGTCAGCCAATCCCTGGGTGAGTTTCACCAGTTTTGA
TTTAAACGTGGCCAATATGGACAACTTCTTCGCCCCCGTTTTCACCATGGGCAAATATTATACGCAAGGC
GACAAGGTGCTGATGCCGCTGGCGATTCAGGTTCATCATGCCGTTTGTGATGGCTTCCATGTCGGCAGAA
TGCTTAATGAATTACAACAGTACTGCGATGAGTGGCAGGGCGGGGCGTAATTCCCGGCCAGGACCCAACG
CTGCCCGAGATGCGCCGCGTGCGGCTGCTGGAGATGGCGGACGCGATGGATATGTTCTGCCAAGGGTTGG
TTTGCGCATTCACAGTTCTCCGCAAGAATTGATTGGCTCCAATTCTTGGAGTGGTGAATCCGTTAGCGAG
GTGCCGCCGGCTTCCATGCTCGGAAAGCCGCACGAGGTCTCTGTTGAGAGACGTTTAAATCATACCTGAC
CTCCATAGCAGAAAGTCAAAAGCCTCCGACCGGAGGCTTTTGACTTGATCGGCACGTAAGAGGTTCCAAC
TTTCACCATAATGAAATAAGATCACTACCGGGCGTATTTTTTGAGTTATCGAGATTTTCAGGAGCTAAGG
AAGCTAAAATGAGCCATATTCAACGGGAAACGTCTTGCTCGAGGCCGCGATTAAATTCCAACATGGATGC
TGATTTATATGGGTATAAATGGGCTCGCGATAATGTCGGGCAATCAGGTGCGACAATCTATCGATTGTAT
GGGAAGCCCGATGCGCCAGAGTTGTTTCTGAAACATGGCAAAGGTAGCGTTGCCAATGATGTTACAGATG
AGATGGTCAGGCTAAACTGGCTGACGGAATTTATGCCTCTTCCGACCATCAAGCATTTTATCCGTACTCC
TGATGATGCATGGTTACTCACCACTGCGATCCCAGGGAAAACAGCATTCCAGGTATTAGAAGAATATCCT
GATTCAGGTGAAAATATTGTTGATGCGCTGGCAGTGTTCCTGCGCCGGTTGCATTCGATTCCTGTTTGTA
ATTGTCCTTTTAACGGCGATCGCGTATTTCGCCTCGCTCAGGCGCAATCACGAATGAATAACGGTTTGGT
TGGTGCGAGTGATTTTGATGACGAGCGTAATGGCTGGCCTGTTGAACAAGTCTGGAAAGAAATGCATAAG
CTTTTGCCATTCTCACCGGATTCAGTCGTCACTCATGGTGATTTCTCACTTGATAACCTTATTTTTGACG
AGGGGAAATTAATAGGTTGTATTGATGTTGGACGAGTCGGAATCGCAGACCGATACCAGGATCTTGCCAT
CCTATGGAACTGCCTCGGTGAGTTTTCTCCTTCATTACAGAAACGGCTTTTTCAAAAATATGGTATTGAT
AATCCTGATATGAATAAATTGCAGTTTCACTTGATGCTCGATGAGTTTTTCTAATGAGGGCCCAAATGTA
ATCACCTGGCTCACCTTCGGGTGGGCCTTTCTGCGTTGCTGGCGTTTTTCCATAGGCTCCGCCCCCCTGA
CGAGCATCACAAAAATCGATGCTCAAGTCAGAGGTGGCGAAACCCGACAGGACTATAAAGATACCAGGCG
TTTCCCCCTGGAAGCTCCCTCGTGCGCTCTCCTGTTCCGACCCTGCCGCTTACCGGATACCTGTCCGCCT
TTCTCCCTTCGGGAAGCGTGGCGCTTTCTCATAGCTCACGCTGTAGGTATCTCAGTTCGGTGTAGGTCGT
TCGCTCCAAGCTGGGCTGTGTGCACGAACCCCCCGTTCAGCCCGACCGCTGCGCCTTATCCGGTAACTAT
CGTCTTGAGTCCAACCCGGTAAGACACGACTTATCGCCACTGGCAGCAGCCACTGGTAACAGGATTAGCA
GAGCGAGGTATGTAGGCGGTGCTACAGAGTTCTTGAAGTGGTGGCCTAACTACGGCTACACTAGAAGAAC
AGTATTTGGTATCTGCGCTCTGCTGAAGCCAGTTACCTCGGAAAAAGAGTTGGTAGCTCTTGATCCGGCA
AACAAACCACCGCTGGTAGCGGTGGTTTTTTTGTTTGCAAGCAGCAGATTACGCGCAGAAAAAAAGGATC
TCAAGAAGATCCTTTGATTTTCTACCGAAGAAAGGCCCACCCGTGAAGGTGAGCCAGTGAGTTGATTGCA
GTCCA
