Features (pLannotate 1.2.2; 10 found; start..end, strand, type, name):
     86..531     +  promoter       sacB promoter: sacR; sacB promoter and control region
    532..1953    +  CDS            SacB: secreted levansucrase that renders bacterial growth sensitive to sucrose; Bacillus subtilis sacB; negative selection marker
   2031..2050    +  promoter       cat promoter (fragment): promoter of the E. coli cat gene encoding chloramphenicol acetyltransferase
   2051..2707    +  CDS            cat: CAT_ECOLX - Experimental evidence at protein level: Swiss-Prot protein existence level 1. This enzyme is an effector of chloramphenicol resistance in bacteria. From Escherichia coli. This protein is used as a marker in many commonly used cloning vectors, such as pACYC184.
   2954..2985    +  terminator     tonB terminator: bidirectional E. coli tonB-P14 transcription terminator
   2986..3088    +  promoter       cat promoter: promoter of the E. coli cat gene encoding chloramphenicol acetyltransferase
   3089..3902    +  CDS            KanR (fragment): aminoglycoside phosphotransferase; aph(3')-Ia; confers resistance to kanamycin in bacteria or G418 (Geneticin®) in eukaryotes
   3925..3952    +  terminator     T7Te terminator: phage T7 early transcription terminator
   3964..4551    -  rep_origin     ori: high-copy-number ColE1/pMB1/pBR322/pUC origin of replication
   4573..4602    -  terminator     T3Te terminator: phage T3 early transcription terminator
>Addgene plasmid #130243 | pRDAX-EMMI-012 Esp3I//(U)-BsaI-SacB-BsaI-(V)//Esp3I | addgene full sequence | sequence record 273317 | Addgene NGS Result
GTTACGCTGGAGTCTGAGGCTCGTCCTGAATGCGTCTCTTGGAAGAGACCTCGCAGCGGACACTTCGCGA
TCCTTTTTAACCCATCACATATACCTGCCGTTCACTATTATTTAGTGAAATGAGATATTATGATATTTTC
TGAATTGTGATTAAAAAGGCAACTTTATGCCCATGCAACAGAAACTATAAAAAATACAGAGAATGAAAAG
AAACAGATAGATTTTTTAGTTCTTTAGGCCCGTAGTCTGCAAATCCTTTTATGATTTTCTATCAAACAAA
AGAGGAAAATAGACCAGTTGCAATCCAAACGAGAGTCTAATAGAATGAGGTCGAAAAGTAAATCGCGCGG
GTTTGTTACTGATAAAGCAGGCAAGACCTAAAATGTGTAAAGGGCAAAGTGTATACTTTGGCGTCACCCC
TTACATATTTTAGGTCTTTTTTTATTGTGCGTAACTAACTTGCCATCTTCAAACAGGAGGGCTGGAAGAA
GCAGACCGCTAACACAGTACATAAAAAAGGAGACATGAACGATGAACATCAAAAAGTTTGCAAAACAAGC
AACAGTATTAACCTTTACTACCGCACTGCTGGCAGGAGGCGCAACTCAAGCGTTTGCGAAAGAAACGAAC
CAAAAGCCATATAAGGAAACATACGGCATTTCCCATATTACACGCCATGATATGCTGCAAATCCCTGAAC
AGCAAAAAAATGAAAAATATCAAGTTCCTGAATTCGATTCGTCCACAATTAAAAATATCTCTTCTGCAAA
AGGCCTGGACGTTTGGGACAGCTGGCCATTACAAAACGCTGACGGCACTGTCGCAAACTATCACGGCTAC
CACATCGTCTTTGCATTAGCCGGAGATCCTAAAAATGCGGATGACACATCGATTTACATGTTCTATCAAA
AAGTCGGCGAAACTTCTATTGACAGCTGGAAAAACGCTGGCCGCGTCTTTAAAGACAGCGACAAATTCGA
TGCAAATGATTCTATCCTAAAAGACCAAACACAAGAATGGTCAGGTTCAGCCACATTTACATCTGACGGA
AAAATCCGTTTATTCTACACTGATTTCTCCGGTAAACATTACGGCAAACAAACACTGACAACTGCACAAG
TTAACGTATCAGCATCAGACAGCTCTTTGAACATCAACGGTGTAGAGGATTATAAATCAATCTTTGACGG
TGACGGAAAAACGTATCAAAATGTACAGCAGTTCATCGATGAAGGCAACTACAGCTCAGGCGACAACCAT
ACGCTGAGAGATCCTCACTACGTAGAAGATAAAGGCCACAAATACTTAGTATTTGAAGCAAACACTGGAA
CTGAAGATGGCTACCAAGGCGAAGAATCTTTATTTAACAAAGCATACTATGGCAAAAGCACATCATTCTT
CCGTCAAGAAAGTCAAAAACTTCTGCAAAGCGATAAAAAACGCACGGCTGAGTTAGCAAACGGCGCTCTC
GGTATGATTGAGCTAAACGATGATTACACACTGAAAAAAGTGATGAAACCGCTGATTGCATCTAACACAG
TAACAGATGAAATTGAACGCGCGAACGTCTTTAAAATGAACGGCAAATGGTACCTGTTCACTGACTCCCG
CGGATCAAAAATGACGATTGACGGCATTACGTCTAACGATATTTACATGCTTGGTTATGTTTCTAATTCT
TTAACTGGCCCATACAAGCCGCTGAACAAAACTGGCCTTGTGTTAAAAATGGATCTTGATCCTAACGATG
TAACCTTTACTTACTCACACTTCGCTGTACCTCAAGCGAAAGGAAACAATGTCGTGATTACAAGCTATAT
GACAAACAGAGGATTCTACGCAGACAAACAATCAACGTTTGCGCCAAGCTTCCTGCTGAACATCAAAGGC
AAGAAAACATCTGTTGTCAAAGACAGCATCCTTGAACAAGGACAATTAACAGTTAACAAATAAAAACGCA
AAAGAAAATGCCGATATCCTATTGGCATTTTCTTTTATTTCTTATCAACATAAAGGTGAATCCCATAGGG
CAGGAGCTAAGGAAGCTAAAATGGAGAAAAAAATCACTGGATATACCACCGTTGATATATCCCAATGGCA
TCGTAAAGAACATTTTGAGGCATTTCAGTCAGTTGCTCAATGTACCTATAACCAGACCGTTCAGCTGGAT
ATTACGGCCTTTTTAAAGACCGTAAAGAAAAATAAGCACAAGTTTTATCCGGCCTTTATTCACATTCTTG
CCCGCCTGATGAATGCTCATCCGGAATTCCGTATGGCAATGAAAGACGGTGAGCTGGTGATATGGGATAG
TGTTCACCCTTGTTACACCGTTTTCCATGAGCAAACTGAAACGTTTTCATCGCTCTGGAGTGAATACCAC
GACGATTTCCGGCAGTTTCTACACATATATTCGCAAGATGTGGCGTGTTACGGTGAAAACCTGGCCTATT
TCCCTAAAGGGTTTATTGAGAATATGTTTTTCGTGTCAGCCAATCCCTGGGTGAGTTTCACCAGTTTTGA
TTTAAACGTGGCCAATATGGACAACTTCTTCGCCCCCGTTTTCACCATGGGCAAATATTATACGCAAGGC
GACAAGGTGCTGATGCCGCTGGCGATTCAGGTTCATCATGCCGTTTGTGATGGCTTCCATGTCGGCAGAA
TGCTTAATGAATTACAACAGTACTGCGATGAGTGGCAGGGCGGGGCGTAATTCCCGGCCAGGACCCAACG
CTGCCCGAGATGCGCCGCGTGCGGCTGCTGGAGATGGCGGACGCGATGGATATGTTCTGCCAAGGGTTGG
TTTGCGCATTCACAGTTCTCCGCAAGAATTGATTGGCTCCAATTCTTGGAGTGGTGAATCCGTTAGCGAG
GTGCCGCCGGCTTCCATGCTCGGAAAGCCGCACGAGGTCTCTGTTGAGAGACGTTTAAATCATACCTGAC
CTCCATAGCAGAAAGTCAAAAGCCTCCGACCGGAGGCTTTTGACTTGATCGGCACGTAAGAGGTTCCAAC
TTTCACCATAATGAAATAAGATCACTACCGGGCGTATTTTTTGAGTTATCGAGATTTTCAGGAGCTAAGG
AAGCTAAAATGAGCCATATTCAACGGGAAACGTCTTGCTCGAGGCCGCGATTAAATTCCAACATGGATGC
TGATTTATATGGGTATAAATGGGCTCGCGATAATGTCGGGCAATCAGGTGCGACAATCTATCGATTGTAT
GGGAAGCCCGATGCGCCAGAGTTGTTTCTGAAACATGGCAAAGGTAGCGTTGCCAATGATGTTACAGATG
AGATGGTCAGGCTAAACTGGCTGACGGAATTTATGCCTCTTCCGACCATCAAGCATTTTATCCGTACTCC
TGATGATGCATGGTTACTCACCACTGCGATCCCAGGGAAAACAGCATTCCAGGTATTAGAAGAATATCCT
GATTCAGGTGAAAATATTGTTGATGCGCTGGCAGTGTTCCTGCGCCGGTTGCATTCGATTCCTGTTTGTA
ATTGTCCTTTTAACGGCGATCGCGTATTTCGCCTCGCTCAGGCGCAATCACGAATGAATAACGGTTTGGT
TGGTGCGAGTGATTTTGATGACGAGCGTAATGGCTGGCCTGTTGAACAAGTCTGGAAAGAAATGCATAAG
CTTTTGCCATTCTCACCGGATTCAGTCGTCACTCATGGTGATTTCTCACTTGATAACCTTATTTTTGACG
AGGGGAAATTAATAGGTTGTATTGATGTTGGACGAGTCGGAATCGCAGACCGATACCAGGATCTTGCCAT
CCTATGGAACTGCCTCGGTGAGTTTTCTCCTTCATTACAGAAACGGCTTTTTCAAAAATATGGTATTGAT
AATCCTGATATGAATAAATTGCAGTTTCACTTGATGCTCGATGAGTTTTTCTGAGGGCCCAAATGTAATC
ACCTGGCTCACCTTCGGGTGGGCCTTTCTGCGTTGCTGGCGTTTTTCCATAGGCTCCGCCCCCCTGACGA
GCATCACAAAAATCGATGCTCAAGTCAGAGGTGGCGAAACCCGACAGGACTATAAAGATACCAGGCGTTT
CCCCCTGGAAGCTCCCTCGTGCGCTCTCCTGTTCCGACCCTGCCGCTTACCGGATACCTGTCCGCCTTTC
TCCCTTCGGGAAGCGTGGCGCTTTCTCATAGCTCACGCTGTAGGTATCTCAGTTCGGTGTAGGTCGTTCG
CTCCAAGCTGGGCTGTGTGCACGAACCCCCCGTTCAGCCCGACCGCTGCGCCTTATCCGGTAACTATCGT
CTTGAGTCCAACCCGGTAAGACACGACTTATCGCCACTGGCAGCAGCCACTGGTAACAGGATTAGCAGAG
CGAGGTATGTAGGCGGTGCTACAGAGTTCTTGAAGTGGTGGCCTAACTACGGCTACACTAGAAGAACAGT
ATTTGGTATCTGCGCTCTGCTGAAGCCAGTTACCTCGGAAAAAGAGTTGGTAGCTCTTGATCCGGCAAAC
AAACCACCGCTGGTAGCGGTGGTTTTTTTGTTTGCAAGCAGCAGATTACGCGCAGAAAAAAAGGATCTCA
AGAAGATCCTTTGATTTTCTACCGAAGAAAGGCCCACCCGTGAAGGTGAGCCAGTGAGTTGATTGCAGTC
CA
